Addgene plasmid #242424: pGSPE-ccdb
Purpose: for pegRNA cloning
Depositing lab: Caixia Gao. Depositing organization: Institute of Genetics and Developmental Biology, Chinese Academy of Sciences. Publication: Iterative recombinase technologies for efficient and precise genome engineering across kilobase to megabase scales. Sun C, Li H, Liu Y, Li Y, Gao R, Shi X, Fei H, Liu J, Liang R, Gao C. Cell. 2025 Aug 1:S0092-8674(25)00800-1. doi: 10.1016/j.cell.2025.07.011. PubMed 40763736.
Backbone
  Vector backbone: pJIT163
  Vector type: Plant Expression, CRISPR
Growth in bacteria
  Bacterial resistance: Ampicillin, 100 μg/mL
  Growth temperature: 37°C
  Growth strain: ccdB Survival
  Copy number: High Copy
Gene/Insert
  Gene/Insert name: ccdb
  Species: Synthetic
  Cloning method: Gibson Cloning
  Sequencing primers: 5′ Unknown
Terms and licenses: Academic/Nonprofit Terms; Industry Terms: Not Available to Industry
How to cite: pGSPE-ccdb was a gift from Caixia Gao (Addgene plasmid # 242424 ; http://n2t.net/addgene:242424 ; RRID:Addgene_242424)
