[The description below was written by a language model from this plasmid's Addgene catalogue record and pLannotate feature annotations shown in this document.]
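Description:
pGSPE-ccdb is a small (about 4.7 kb) plant-expression CRISPR plasmid built on the pJIT163 backbone and intended as an entry vector for cloning prime-editing guide RNAs (pegRNAs). It is maintained in E. coli through a high-copy ColE1/pUC-type origin and selected with ampicillin via the β-lactamase gene and its native promoter. The backbone also carries remnants typical of pUC/pBR322-derived vectors: lacZα, lacI, rop and bom fragments, along with a lac promoter, operator and CAP binding site. None of these appear to be part of the functional payload.

The expression region begins with sequence annotated as a fragment of the CaMV 35S promoter, followed by a very short match to the Arabidopsis U6 promoter consensus and then a tRNA element. This suggests a composite promoter arrangement in which the tRNA is processed away to release the guide transcript, although the record does not describe the design explicitly. Downstream sit a partial ccdA sequence and a complete ccdB gene, with the Arabidopsis HSP18.2 terminator closing the unit. CcdB is a gyrase-targeting toxin that kills standard E. coli strains, so the plasmid must be propagated in a ccdB-resistant host. Replacing the ccdB cassette with a pegRNA sequence, with Gibson assembly as the listed cloning method, provides negative selection against uncut or unrecombined parental vector when the product is transformed into ordinary strains. No guide scaffold, Cas enzyme or plant selectable marker is annotated. The vector therefore appears to supply only the pegRNA transcription unit, for delivery alongside separate editor constructs in plant genome-engineering work.
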