Features (pLannotate 1.2.2; 16 found; start..end, strand, type, name):
    137..236     +  misc_feature   bom (fragment): basis of mobility region from pBR322
    242..399     -  CDS            lacZα (fragment): LacZα fragment of β-galactosidase; lacZ fragment
    584..836     +  promoter       CaMV 35S promoter (fragment): strong constitutive promoter from cauliflower mosaic virus
   1324..1340    +  promoter       AtU6 promoter (fragment): consensus promoter from the three Arabidopsis U6 snRNA genes (Waibel and Filipowicz, 1990; Nekrasov et al., 2013)
   1402..1472    +  ncRNA          tRNA: Accession: RF00005 - tRNA
   1612..1770    +  CDS            ccdA (fragment): CCDA_ECO57 - Also known as H, letA. Experimental evidence at protein level: Swiss-Prot protein existence level 1. Antitoxin component of a type II toxin-antitoxin (TA) system which inhibits the post-segregational killing (PSK) of plasmid-free cells, also referred to as a plasmid addiction system. Binds to and blocks the activity of CcdB; will also remove bound CcdB protein from the CcdB-GyrA complex by forming a CcdA-CcdB complex, a process termed rejuvenation. Functions as a transcriptional corepressor for the ccdAB operon, repression also requires CcdB (By similarity). From Escherichia coli
   1775..2077    +  CDS            ccdB: CCDB_ECOLI - Also known as G, letB, letD. Experimental evidence at protein level: Swiss-Prot protein existence level 1. Toxic component of a type II toxin-antitoxin (TA) system, functioning in plasmid maintainence. Responsible for the post- segregational killing (PSK) of plasmid-free cells, also referred to as a plasmid addiction system. Half-life of over 2 hours. Cell killing by CcdB is accompanied by filamentation, defects in chromosome and plasmid segregation, defects in cell division, formation of anucleate cells, decreased DNA synthesis and plasmid loss. Interferes with the activity of DN
   2186..2434    +  terminator     HSP terminator: efficient transcription terminator from the Arabidopsis thaliana heat shock protein 18.2 gene (Nagaya et al., 2010)
   2477..2493    -  protein_bind   lac operator: The lac repressor binds to the lac operator to inhibit transcription in E. coli. This inhibition can be relieved by adding lactose or isopropyl-β-D-thiogalactopyranoside (IPTG). lac repressor encoded by lacI
   2501..2531    -  promoter       lac promoter: promoter for the E. coli lac operon
   2546..2567    -  protein_bind   CAP binding site: CAP binding activates transcription in the presence of cAMP. E. coli catabolite activator protein
   2580..2672    -  CDS            lacI (fragment): lac repressor; lacI; The lac repressor binds to the lac operator to inhibit transcription in E. coli. This inhibition can be relieved by adding lactose or isopropyl-β-D-thiogalactopyranoside (IPTG).
   2855..3443    -  rep_origin     ori: high-copy-number ColE1/pMB1/pBR322/pUC origin of replication
   3614..4474    -  CDS            AmpR: β-lactamase; bla; confers resistance to ampicillin, carbenicillin, and related antibiotics
   4475..4579    -  promoter       AmpR promoter: bla
   4674..35      +  CDS            rop (fragment) (across the origin): Rop protein, which maintains plasmids at low copy number; rop
>Addgene plasmid #242424 | pGSPE-ccdb | addgene full sequence | sequence record 495604 | Addgene NGS Result
TCGCGCGTTTCGGTGATGACGGTGAAAACCTCTGACACATGCAGCTCCCGGAGACGGTCACAGCTTGTCT
GTAAGCGGATGCCGGGAGCAGACAAGCCCGTCAGGGCGCGTCAGCGGGTGTTGGCGGGTGTCGGGGCTGG
CTTAACTATGCGGCATCAGAGCAGATTGTACTGAGAGTGCACCATATGCGGTGTGAAATACCGCACAGAT
GCGTAAGGAGAAAATACCGCATCAGGCGCCATTCGCCATTCAGGCTGCGCAACTGTTGGGAAGGGCGATC
GGTGCGGGCCTCTTCGCTATTACGCCAGCTGGCGAAAGGGGGATGTGCTGCAAGGCGATTAAGTTGGGTA
ACGCCAGGGTTTTCCCAGTCACGACGTTGTAAAACGACGGCCAGTGAATTCATGGAGTCAAAGATTCAAA
TAGAGGACCTAACAGAACTCGCCGTAAAGACTGGCGAACAGTTCATACAGAGTCTCTTACGACTCAATGA
CAAGAAGAAAATCTTCGTCAACATGGTGGAGCACGACACACTTGTCTACTCCAAAAATATCAAAGATACA
GTCTCAGAAGACCAAAGGGCAATTGAGACTTTTCAACAAAGGGTAATATCCGGAAACCTCCTCGGATTCC
ATTGCCCAGCTATCTGTCACTTTATTGTGAAGATAGTGGAAAAGGAAGGTGGCTCCTACAAATGCCATCA
TTGCGATAAAGGAAAGGCCATCGTTGAAGATGCCTCTGCCGACAGTGGTCCCAAAGATGGACCCCCACCC
ACGAGGAGCATCGTGGAAAAAGAAGACGTTCCAACCACGTCTTCAAAGCAAGTGGATTGATGTGATTGGC
AGACATACTGTCCCACAAATGAAGATGGAATCTGTAAAAGAAAACGCGTGAAATAATGCGTCTGACAAAG
GTTAGGTCGGCTGCCTTTAATCAATACCAAAGTGGTCCCTACCACGATGGAAAAACTGTGCAGTCGGTTT
GGCTTTTTCTGACGAACAAATAAGATTCGTGGCCGACAGGTGGGGGTCCACCATGTGAAGGCATCTTCAG
ACTCCAATAATGGAGCAATGACGTAAGGGCTTACGAAATAAGTAAGGGTAGTTTGGGAAATGTCCACTCA
CCCGTCAGTCTATAAATACTTAGCCCCTCCCTCATTGTTAAGGGAGCAAAATCTCAGAGAGATAGTCCTA
GAGAGAGAAAGAGAGCAAGTAGCCTAGAAGTAGTCAAGGCGGCGAAGTATTCAGGCACGTGGCCAGGAAG
AAGAAAAGCCAAGACGACGAAAACAGGTAAGAGCTAAGCATCTAGATAAGTTGAAAACAATCTTCAAAAG
TCCCACATCGCTTAGATAAGAAAACGAAGCTGAGTTTATATACAGCTAGAGTCGAAGTAGTGATTGAACA
AAGCACCAGTGGTCTAGTGGTAGAATAGTACCCTGCCACGGTACAGACCCGGGTTCGATTCCCGGCTGGT
GCATTAGTGAGACCGCTGATTTTTGCGGTATAAGAATATATACTGATATGTATACCCGAAGTATGTCAAA
AGGAGGTATGCTATGAAGCAGCGTATTACAGTGACAGTTGACAGCGACAGCTATCAGTTGCTCAAGGCAT
ATATGATGTCAATATCTCCGGTCTGGTAAGCACAACCATGCAGAATGAAGCCCGTCGTCTGCGTGCCGAA
CGCTGGAAAGCGGAAAATCAGGAAGGGATGGCTGAGGTCGCCCGGTTTATTGAAATGAACGGCTCTTTTG
CTGACGAGAACAGGGGCTGGTGAAATGCAGTTTAAGGTTTACACCTATAAAAGAGAGAGCCGTTATCGTC
TGTTTGTGGATGTTCAGAGTGATATTATTGACACGCCCGGGCGACGGATGGTGATCCCCCTGGCCAGTGC
ACGTCTGCTGTCAGATAAAGTCTCCCGTGAACTTTACCCGGTGGTGCATATCGGGGATGAAAGCTGGCGT
ATGATGACAACCGATATGGCCAGTGTGCCGGTTTCCGTTATCGGGGAAGAAGTGGCTGATCTCAGCCACC
GCGAAAATGACATCAAAAACGCCATTAACCTGATGTTCTGGGGAATATAAGGTCTCAGGCCGGCATGGTC
CCAGCCTCCTCGCTGGCGCCGGCTGGGCAACATGCTTCGGCATGGCGAATGGGACTTTTTTTTGATATCT
CCGGGGCTAATTGAATATGAAGATGAAGATGAAATATTTGGTGTGTCAAATAAAAAGCTGGTGTGCTTAA
GTTTGTGTTTTTTTCTTGGCTTGTTGTGTTATGAATTTGTGGCTTTTTCTAATATTAAATGAATGTAAGA
TCTCATTATAATGAATAAACAAATGTTTCTATAATCCATTGTGAATGTTTTGTTGGATCTCTTCTGCAGC
ATATAACTACTGTATGTGCTATGGTATGGACTATGGAATATGATTAAAGATAAGAAGCTTGGCGTAATCA
TGGTCATAGCTGTTTCCTGTGTGAAATTGTTATCCGCTCACAATTCCACACAACATACGAGCCGGAAGCA
TAAAGTGTAAAGCCTGGGGTGCCTAATGAGTGAGCTAACTCACATTAATTGCGTTGCGCTCACTGCCCGC
TTTCCAGTCGGGAAACCTGTCGTGCCAGCTGCATTAATGAATCGGCCAACGCGCGGGGAGAGGCGGTTTG
CGTATTGGGCGCTCTTCCGCTTCCTCGCTCACTGACTCGCTGCGCTCGGTCGTTCGGCTGCGGCGAGCGG
TATCAGCTCACTCAAAGGCGGTAATACGGTTATCCACAGAATCAGGGGATAACGCAGGAAAGAACATGTG
AGCAAAAGGCCAGCAAAAGGCCAGGAACCGTAAAAAGGCCGCGTTGCTGGCGTTTTTCCATAGGCTCCGC
CCCCCTGACGAGCATCACAAAAATCGACGCTCAAGTCAGAGGTGGCGAAACCCGACAGGACTATAAAGAT
ACCAGGCGTTTCCCCCTGGAAGCTCCCTCGTGCGCTCTCCTGTTCCGACCCTGCCGCTTACCGGATACCT
GTCCGCCTTTCTCCCTTCGGGAAGCGTGGCGCTTTCTCATAGCTCACGCTGTAGGTATCTCAGTTCGGTG
TAGGTCGTTCGCTCCAAGCTGGGCTGTGTGCACGAACCCCCCGTTCAGCCCGACCGCTGCGCCTTATCCG
GTAACTATCGTCTTGAGTCCAACCCGGTAAGACACGACTTATCGCCACTGGCAGCAGCCACTGGTAACAG
GATTAGCAGAGCGAGGTATGTAGGCGGTGCTACAGAGTTCTTGAAGTGGTGGCCTAACTACGGCTACACT
AGAAGAACAGTATTTGGTATCTGCGCTCTGCTGAAGCCAGTTACCTTCGGAAAAAGAGTTGGTAGCTCTT
GATCCGGCAAACAAACCACCGCTGGTAGCGGTGGTTTTTTTGTTTGCAAGCAGCAGATTACGCGCAGAAA
AAAAGGATCTCAAGAAGATCCTTTGATCTTTTCTACGGGGTCTGACGCTCAGTGGAACGAAAACTCACGT
TAAGGGATTTTGGTCATGAGATTATCAAAAAGGATCTTCACCTAGATCCTTTTAAATTAAAAATGAAGTT
TTAAATCAATCTAAAGTATATATGAGTAAACTTGGTCTGACAGTTACCAATGCTTAATCAGTGAGGCACC
TATCTCAGCGATCTGTCTATTTCGTTCATCCATAGTTGCCTGACTCCCCGTCGTGTAGATAACTACGATA
CGGGAGGGCTTACCATCTGGCCCCAGTGCTGCAATGATACCGCGAGAACCACGCTCACCGGCTCCAGATT
TATCAGCAATAAACCAGCCAGCCGGAAGGGCCGAGCGCAGAAGTGGTCCTGCAACTTTATCCGCCTCCAT
CCAGTCTATTAATTGTTGCCGGGAAGCTAGAGTAAGTAGTTCGCCAGTTAATAGTTTGCGCAACGTTGTT
GCCATTGCTACAGGCATCGTGGTGTCACGCTCGTCGTTTGGTATGGCTTCATTCAGCTCCGGTTCCCAAC
GATCAAGGCGAGTTACATGATCCCCCATGTTGTGCAAAAAAGCGGTTAGCTCCTTCGGTCCTCCGATCGT
TGTCAGAAGTAAGTTGGCCGCAGTGTTATCACTCATGGTTATGGCAGCACTGCATAATTCTCTTACTGTC
ATGCCATCCGTAAGATGCTTTTCTGTGACTGGTGAGTACTCAACCAAGTCATTCTGAGAATAGTGTATGC
GGCGACCGAGTTGCTCTTGCCCGGCGTCAATACGGGATAATACCGCGCCACATAGCAGAACTTTAAAAGT
GCTCATCATTGGAAAACGTTCTTCGGGGCGAAAACTCTCAAGGATCTTACCGCTGTTGAGATCCAGTTCG
ATGTAACCCACTCGTGCACCCAACTGATCTTCAGCATCTTTTACTTTCACCAGCGTTTCTGGGTGAGCAA
AAACAGGAAGGCAAAATGCCGCAAAAAAGGGAATAAGGGCGACACGGAAATGTTGAATACTCATACTCTT
CCTTTTTCAATATTATTGAAGCATTTATCAGGGTTATTGTCTCATGAGCGGATACATATTTGAATGTATT
TAGAAAAATAAACAAATAGGGGTTCCGCGCACATTTCCCCGAAAAGTGCCACCTGACGTCTAAGAAACCA
TTATTATCATGACATTAACCTATAAAAATAGGCGTATCACGAGGCCCTTTCGTC
